Addgene plasmid #54766: Topaz-N1
Purpose: (Empty Backbone) Localization: N1 Cloning Vector, Excitation: 514, Emission: 527
Depositing lab: Michael Davidson. Depositing organization: Florida State University, Tallahassee.
Backbone
  Vector backbone: Topaz-N1
  Backbone size (bp): 4750
  Vector type: Mammalian Expression
  Selectable markers: Neomycin (select with G418)
  Tag / fusion protein: Topaz (C terminal on backbone)
Growth in bacteria
  Bacterial resistance: Kanamycin, 50 μg/mL
  Growth temperature: 37°C
  Growth strain: DH5alpha
  Copy number: High Copy
Gene/Insert
  Gene/Insert name: None
  Tag / fusion protein: Topaz (C terminal on backbone)
Terms and licenses: Academic/Nonprofit Terms; Industry Terms
Depositor comments: wtGFP + S65G-S72A-K79R-T203Y. Excitation = 514; Emission = 527
How to cite: Topaz-N1 was a gift from Michael Davidson (Addgene plasmid # 54766 ; http://n2t.net/addgene:54766 ; RRID:Addgene_54766)
