[The description below was written by a language model from this plasmid's Addgene catalogue record.]
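Description:
Topaz-N1 is an empty mammalian expression backbone of about 4.75 kb, built in the "N1" cloning-vector format for making fluorescent fusion proteins. It carries no insert. Instead, the backbone supplies the coding sequence for Topaz, a yellow-shifted GFP variant, positioned so that a gene of interest cloned upstream and in frame is expressed with Topaz fused to its C terminus. According to the depositor's notes, Topaz is derived from wild-type GFP by the substitutions S65G, S72A, K79R and T203Y, with an excitation maximum at 514 nm and an emission maximum at 527 nm. This places it in the yellow fluorescent protein class, where the T203Y change is the characteristic red-shifting mutation.

The plasmid is propagated in E. coli as a high-copy vector under kanamycin selection. In mammalian cells a neomycin resistance marker allows selection with G418, which permits the isolation of stably transfected lines as well as transient expression. The record does not include a feature table and does not state the promoter driving the fusion cassette, the polyadenylation signal, the origin of replication or the restriction sites available in the cloning region, so these details cannot be confirmed from the information given.

Typical uses are building C-terminally tagged fusions for live-cell imaging of protein localization and dynamics. Without an insert, the vector may also serve as a source of unfused Topaz as a yellow fluorescent marker or control, though the record does not state whether the Topaz reading frame has its own start codon.
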