>Addgene plasmid #54766 | Topaz-N1 | depositor partial sequence | sequence record 85163 | insert sequence
TTCCAAAATGTCGTAACAACTCCGCCCCATTGACGCAAATGGGCGGTAGGCGTGTACGGTGGGAGGTCTA
TATAAGCAGAGCTGGTTTAGTGAACCGTCAGATCCGCTAGCGCTACCGGACTCAGATCTCGAGCTCAAGC
TTCGAATTCTGCAGTCGACGGTACCGCGGGCCCGGGATCCACCGGTCGCCACCATGGTGAGCAAGGGCGA
GGAGCTGTTCACCGGGGTGGTGCCCATCCTGGTCGAGCTGGACGGCGACGTAAACGGCCACAAGTTCAGC
GTGTCCGGCGAGGGCGAGGGCGATGCCACCTACGGCAAGCTGACCCTGAAGTTCATCTGCACCACCGGCA
AGCTGCCCGTGCCCTGGCCCACCCTCGTGACCACCTTCGGCTACGGCGTGCAGTGCTTCGCCCGCTACCC
CGACCACATGCGCCAGCACGACTTCTTCAAGTCCGCCATGCCCGAAGGCTACGTCCAGGAGCGCACCATC
TTCTTCAAGGACGACGGCAACTACAAGACCCGCGCCGAGGTGAAGTTCGAGGGCGACACCCTGGTGAACC
GCATCGAGCTGAAGGGCATCGACTTCAAGGAGGACGGCAACATCCTGGGGCACAAGCTGGAGTACAACTA
CAACAGCCACAACGTCTATATCATGGCCGACAAGCAGAAGAACGGCATCAAGGTGAACTTCAAGATCCGC
CACAACATCGAGGACGGCAGCGTGCAGCTCGCCGACCACTACCAGCAGAACACCCCCATCGGCGACGGCC
CCGTGCTGCTGCCCGACAACCACTACCTGAGCTACCAGTCCGCCCTGAGCAAAGACCCCAACGAGAAGCG
CGATCACATGGTCCTGCTGGAGTTCGTGACCGCCGCCGGGATCACTCTCGGCATGGACGAGCTGTACAAG
TAAGCGGCCGCGACTCTAGATCATAATCAGCCATACCACATTTGTAGAGGTTTTACTTGCTTTAAAAACC
TCCCACACCTCCCCCTGAACCTGAACATAAATGAATGCATTGTTGTTGTAACTTGTTATTGCAGCTTATA
TGGTTACAATAAGCA
