>Addgene plasmid #54766 | Topaz-N1 | addgene partial sequence | sequence record 90800 | CMV-F 5'-CGCAAATGGGCGGTAGGCGTG-3'
GTGAACCGTCAGATCCGCTAGCGCTACCGGACTCAGATCTCGAGCTCAAGCTTCGAATTCTGCAGTCGAC
GGTACCGCGGGCCCGGGATCCACCGGTCGCCACCATGGTGAGCAAGGGCGAGGAGCTGTTCACCGGGGTG
GTGCCCATCCTGGTCGAGCTGGACGGCGACGTAAACGGCCACAAGTTCAGCGTGTCCGGCGAGGGCGAGG
GCGATGCCACCTACGGCAAGCTGACCCTGAAGTTCATCTGCACCACCGGCAAGCTGCCCGTGCCCTGGCC
CACCCTCGTGACCACCTTCGGCTACGGCGTGCAGTGCTTCGCCCGCTACCCCGACCACATGCGCCAGCAC
GACTTCTTCAAGTCCGCCATGCCCGAAGGCTACGTCCAGGAGCGCACCATCTTCTTCAAGGACGACGGCA
ACTACAAGACCCGCGCCGAGGTGAAGTTCGAGGGCGACACCCTGGTGAACCGCATCGAGCTGAAGGGCAT
CGACTTCAAGGAGGACGGCAACATCCTGGGGCACAAGCTGGAGTACAACTACAACAGCCACAACGTCTAT
ATCATGGCCGACAAGCAGAAGAACGGCATCAAGGTGAACTTCAAGATCCGCCACAACATCGAGGACGGCA
GCGTGCAGCTCGCCGACCACTACCAGCAGAACACCCCCATCGGCGACGGCCCCGTGCTGCTGCCCGACAA
CCACTACCTGAGCTACCAGTCCGCCCTGAGCAAAGACCCCAACGAGAAGCGCGATCACATGGTCCTGCTG
GAGTTCGTGACCGCCGCCGGGATCACTCTCGGCATGGACGAGCTGTACAAGTAAGCGGCCGCGACTCTAG
ATCATAATCAGCCATACCACATT
